>Addgene plasmid #147448 | pnEA-NpH-HsNot1iso1_4-1090_S | depositor full sequence | sequence record 289895 | Full Sequence
TTCTTGAAGACGAAAGGGCCTCGTGATACGCCTATTTTTATAGGTTAATGTCATGATAATAATGGTTTCT
TAGACGTCAGGTGGCACTTTTCGGGGAAATGTGCGCGGAACCCCTATTTGTTTATTTTTCTAAATACATT
CAAATATGTATCCGCTCATGAGACAATAACCCTGATAAATGCTTCAATAATATTGAAAAAGGAAGAGTAT
GAGTATTCAACATTTCCGTGTCGCCCTTATTCCCTTTTTTGCGGCATTTTGCCTTCCTGTTTTTGCTCAC
CCAGAAACGCTGGTGAAAGTAAAAGATGCTGAAGATCAGTTGGGTGCACGAGTGGGTTACATCGAACTGG
ATCTCAACAGCGGTAAGATCCTTGAGAGTTTTCGCCCCGAAGAACGTTTTCCAATGATGAGCACTTTTAA
AGTTCTGCTATGTGGCGCGGTATTATCCCGTGTTGACGCCGGGCAAGAGCAACTCGGTCGCCGCATACAC
TATTCTCAGAATGACTTGGTTGAGTACTCACCAGTCACAGAAAAGCATCTTACGGATGGCATGACAGTAA
GAGAATTATGCAGTGCTGCCATAACCATGAGTGATAACACTGCGGCCAACTTACTTCTGACAACGATCGG
AGGACCGAAGGAGCTAACCGCTTTTTTGCACAACATGGGGGATCATGTAACTCGCCTTGATCGTTGGGAA
CCGGAGCTGAATGAAGCCATACCAAACGACGAGCGTGACACCACGATGCCTGCAGCAATGGCAACAACGT
TGCGCAAACTATTAACTGGCGAACTACTTACTCTAGCTTCCCGGCAACAATTAATAGACTGGATGGAGGC
GGATAAAGTTGCAGGACCACTTCTGCGCTCGGCCCTTCCGGCTGGCTGGTTTATTGCTGATAAATCTGGA
GCCGGTGAGCGTGGGTCTCGCGGTATCATTGCAGCACTGGGGCCAGATGGTAAGCCCTCCCGTATCGTAG
TTATCTACACGACGGGGAGTCAGGCAACTATGGATGAACGAAATAGACAGATCGCTGAGATAGGTGCCTC
ACTGATTAAGCATTGGTAACTGTCAGACCAAGTTTACTCATATATACTTTAGATTGATTTAAAACTTCAT
TTTTAATTTAAAAGGATCTAGGTGAAGATCCTTTTTGATAATCTCATGACCAAAATCCCTTAACGTGAGT
TTTCGTTCCACTGAGCGTCAGACCCCGTAGAAAAGATCAAAGGATCTTCTTGAGATCCTTTTTTTCTGCG
CGTAATCTGCTGCTTGCAAACAAAAAAACCACCGCTACCAGCGGTGGTTTGTTTGCCGGATCAAGAGCTA
CCAACTCTTTTTCCGAAGGTAACTGGCTTCAGCAGAGCGCAGATACCAAATACTGTCCTTCTAGTGTAGC
CGTAGTTAGGCCACCACTTCAAGAACTCTGTAGCACCGCCTACATACCTCGCTCTGCTAATCCTGTTACC
AGTGGCTGCTGCCAGTGGCGATAAGTCGTGTCTTACCGGGTTGGACTCAAGACGATAGTTACCGGATAAG
GCGCAGCGGTCGGGCTGAACGGGGGGTTCGTGCACACAGCCCAGCTTGGAGCGAACGACCTACACCGAAC
TGAGATACCTACAGCGTGAGCTATGAGAAAGCGCCACGCTTCCCGAAGGGAGAAAGGCGGACAGGTATCC
GGTAAGCGGCAGGGTCGGAACAGGAGAGCGCACGAGGGAGCTTCCAGGGGGAAACGCCTGGTATCTTTAT
AGTCCTGTCGGGTTTCGCCACCTCTGACTTGAGCGTCGATTTTTGTGATGCTCGTCAGGGGGGCGGAGCC
TATGGAAAAACGCCAGCAACGCGGCCTTTTTACGGTTCCTGGCCTTTTGCTGGCCTTTTGCTCACATGTT
CTTTCCTGCGTTATCCCCTGATTCTGTGGATAACCGTATTACCGCCTTTGAGTGAGCTGATACCGCTCGC
CGCAGCCGAACGACCGAGCGCAGCGAGTCAGTGAGCGAGGAAGCGGAAGAGCGCCTGATGCGGTATTTTC
TCCTTACGCATCTGTGCGGTATTTCACACCGCATATATGGTGCACTCTCAGTACAATCTGCTCTGATGCC
GCATAGTTAAGCCAGTATACACTCCGCTATCGCTACGTGACTGGGTCATGGCTGCGCCCCGACACCCGCC
AACACCCGCTGACGCGCCCTGACGGGCTTGTCTGCTCCCGGCATCCGCTTACAGACAAGCTGTGACCGTC
TCCGGGAGCTGCATGTGTCAGAGGTTTTCACCGTCATCACCGAAACGCGCGAGGCAGCTGCGGTAAAGCT
CATCAGCGTGGTCGTGAAGCGATTCACAGATGTCTGCCTGTTCATCCGCGTCCAGCTCGTTGAGTTTCTC
CAGAAGCGTTAATGTCTGGCTTCTGATAAAGCGGGCCATGTTAAGGGCGGTTTTTTCCTGTTTGGTCACT
GATGCCTCCGTGTAAGGGGGATTTCTGTTCATGGGGGTAATGATACCGATGAAACGAGAGAGGATGCTCA
CGATACGGGTTACTGATGATGAACATGCCCGGTTACTGGAACGTTGTGAGGGTAAACAACTGGCGGTATG
GATGCGGCGGGACCAGAGAAAAATCACTCAGGGTCAATGCCAGCGCTTCGTTAATACAGATGTAGGTGTT
CCACAGGGTAGCCAGCAGCATCCTGCGATGCAGATCCGGAACATAATGGTGCAGGGCGCTGACTTCCGCG
TTTCCAGACTTTACGAAACACGGAAACCGAAGACCATTCATGTTGTTGCTCAGGTCGCAGACGTTTTGCA
GCAGCAGTCGCTTCACGTTCGCTCGCGTATCGGTGATTCATTCTGCTAACCAGTAAGGCAACCCCGCCAG
CCTAGCCGGGTCCTCAACGACAGGAGCACGATCATGCGCACCCGTGGCCAGGACCCAACGCTGCCCGAGA
TGCGCCGCGTGCGGCTGCTGGAGATGGCGGACGCGATGGATATGTTCTGCCAAGGGTTGGTTTGCGCATT
CACAGTTCTCCGCAAGAATTGATTGGCTCCAATTCTTGGAGTGGTGAATCCGTTAGCGAGGTGCCGCCGG
CTTCCATTCAGGTCGAGGTGGCCCGGCTCCATGCACCGCGACGCAACGCGGGGAGGCAGACAAGGTATAG
GGCGGCGCCTACAATCCATGCCAACCCGTTCCATGTGCTCGCCGAGGCGGCATAAATCGCCGTGACGATC
AGCGGTCCAGTGATCGAAGTTAGGCTGGTAAGAGCCGCGAGCGATCCTTGAAGCTGTCCCTGATGGTCGT
CATCTACCTGCCTGGACAGCATGGCCTGCAACGCGGGCATCCCGATGCCGCCGGAAGCGAGAAGAATCAT
AATGGGGAAGGCCATCCAGCCTCGCGTCGCGAACGCCAGCAAGACGTAGCCCAGCGCGTCGGCCGCCATG
CCGGCGATAATGGCCTGCTTCTCGCCGAAACGTTTGGTGGCGGGACCAGTGACGAAGGCTTGAGCGAGGG
CGTGCAAGATTCCGAATACCGCAAGCGACAGGCCGATCATCGTCGCGCTCCAGCGAAAGCGGTCCTCGCC
GAAAATGACCCAGAGCGCTGCCGGCACCTGTCCTACGAGTTGCATGATAAAGAAGACAGTCATAAGTGCG
GCGACGATAGTCATGCCCCGCGCCCACCGGAAGGAGCTGACTGGGTTGAAGGCTCTCAAGGGCATCGGTC
GAGATCCCGGTGCCTAATGAGTGAGCTAACTTACATTAATTGCGTTGCGCTCACTGCCCGCTTTCCAGTC
GGGAAACCTGTCGTGCCAGCTGCATTAATGAATCGGCCAACGCGCGGGGAGAGGCGGTTTGCGTATTGGG
CGCCAGGGTGGTTTTTCTTTTCACCAGTGAGACGGGCAACAGCTGATTGCCCTTCACCGCCTGGCCCTGA
GAGAGTTGCAGCAAGCGGTCCACGCTGGTTTGCCCCAGCAGGCGAAAATCCTGTTTGATGGTGGTTAACG
GCGGGATATAACATGAGCTGTCTTCGGTATCGTCGTATCCCACTACCGAGATATCCGCACCAACGCGCAG
CCCGGACTCGGTAATGGCGCGCATTGCGCCCAGCGCCATCTGATCGTTGGCAACCAGCATCGCAGTGGGA
ACGATGCCCTCATTCAGCATTTGCATGGTTTGTTGAAAACCGGACATGGCACTCCAGTCGCCTTCCCGTT
CCGCTATCGGCTGAATTTGATTGCGAGTGAGATATTTATGCCAGCCAGCCAGACGCAGACGCGCCGAGAC
AGAACTTAATGGGCCCGCTAACAGCGCGATTTGCTGGTGACCCAATGCGACCAGATGCTCCACGCCCAGT
CGCGTACCGTCTTCATGGGAGAAAATAATACTGTTGATGGGTGTCTGGTCAGAGACATCAAGAAATAACG
CCGGAACATTAGTGCAGGCAGCTTCCACAGCAATGGCATCCTGGTCATCCAGCGGATAGTTAATGATCAG
CCCACTGACGCGTTGCGCGAGAAGATTGTGCACCGCCGCTTTACAGGCTTCGACGCCGCTTCGTTCTACC
ATCGACACCACCACGCTGGCACCCAGTTGATCGGCGCGAGATTTAATCGCCGCGACAATTTGCGACGGCG
CGTGCAGGGCCAGACTGGAGGTGGCAACGCCAATCAGCAACGACTGTTTGCCCGCCAGTTGTTGTGCCAC
GCGGTTGGGAATGTAATTCAGCTCCGCCATCGCCGCTTCCACTTTTTCCCGCGTTTTCGCAGAAACGTGG
CTGGCCTGGTTCACCACGCGGGAAACGGTCTGATAAGAGACACCGGCATACTCTGCGACATCGTATAACG
TTACTGGTTTCACATTCACCACCCTGAATTGACTCTCTTCCGGGCGCTATCATGCCATACCGCGAAAGGT
TTTGCGCCATTCGATGGTGTCCGGGATCTCGACGCTCTCCCTTATGCGACTCCTGCATTAGGAAGCAGCC
CAGTAGTAGGTTGAGGCCGTTGAGCACCGCCGCCGCAAGGAATGGTGCATGCAAGGAGATGGCGCCCAAC
AGTCCCCCGGCCACGGGGCCTGCCACCATACCCACGCCGAAACAAGCGCTCATGAGCCCGAAGTGGCGAG
CCCGATCTTCCCCATCGGTGATGTCGGCGATATAGGCGCCAGCAACCGCACCTGTGGCGCCGGTGATGCC
GGCCACGATGCGTCCGGCGTAGAGGATCGAGATCTCGATCCCGCGAAATTAATACGACTCACTATAGGGG
AATTGTGAGCGGATAACAATTCCCCACTAGTAATAATTTTGTTTAACTTTAAGAAGGAGATATACCATGG
GCAGCAGCCATCATCATCATCATCACAGCAGCGGTACCGGCAGCGGCCTGGAAGTTCTGTTCCAGGGGCC
CCATATGCTCGAGGACTCGCTCTCGCTGGCCTTGTCTCAAATCAGCTACCTGGTGGACAATTTAACCAAG
AAAAATTACCGAGCCAGCCAGCAGGAAATACAGCATATTGTGAATCGGCACGGTCCTGAGGCAGACAGGC
ATTTATTACGCTGCCTATTTTCGCATGTGGATTTCAGTGGCGATGGTAAAAGCAGTGGCAAAGATTTCCA
TCAGACTCAGTTTCTGATTCAGGAGTGTGCGTTGCTGATTACAAAGCCAAATTTTATCTCGACGCTGTCC
TATGCCATTGATAATCCATTGCACTATCAGAAGAGTTTAAAGCCTGCACCCCACTTATTTGCCCAGCTGA
GTAAAGTGCTCAAATTAAGCAAAGTACAAGAGGTAATTTTTGGCCTTGCCCTGTTGAATTCTTCCAGCTC
AGATCTTAGAGGTTTCGCTGCCCAGTTTATCAAACAGAAGCTTCCAGATCTTCTGCGTTCTTACATTGAC
GCAGACGTCAGTGGAAATCAAGAAGGTGGCTTCCAAGATATAGCAATAGAGGTCCTACACCTCCTCCTCT
CCCATCTCCTCTTTGGGCAGAAGGGAGCCTTTGGAGTTGGACAAGAACAGATAGACGCTTTTCTTAAGAC
GCTGCGCAGAGATTTTCCCCAAGAACGCTGTCCCGTGGTGCTCGCACCACTTTTATACCCTGAAAAACGG
GACATTCTAATGGACAGGATCCTGCCTGATTCCGGAGGGGTAGCTAAAACCATGATGGAGAGCTCTTTGG
CTGATTTCATGCAAGAAGTAGGCTATGGCTTTTGTGCAAGTATTGAAGAATGTCGCAATATAATCGTGCA
GTTTGGTGTTCGGGAGGTCACAGCTGCCCAGGTTGCAAGGGTTTTGGGAATGATGGCTCGAACTCATTCA
GGATTAACAGATGGCATTCCATTACAGAGTATTTCTGCTCCGGGCAGTGGGATCTGGAGTGATGGGAAAG
ATAAAAGTGATGGAGCACAGGCACACACATGGAATGTAGAAGTCTTGATTGACGTTCTTAAAGAACTGAA
TCCAAGTTTGAATTTCAAGGAAGTAACTTATGAACTGGACCATCCTGGATTTCAAATTCGTGACAGTAAA
GGACTTCATAATGTGGTTTATGGCATTCAGAGGGGTTTGGGTATGGAAGTGTTCCCAGTAGACCTCATAT
ATAGACCTTGGAAACATGCTGAAGGCCAGCTCTCCTTCATTCAACATTCCCTTATAAATCCAGAGATCTT
CTGTTTTGCTGACTATCCCTGTCATACTGTTGCCACTGATATTCTGAAAGCACCACCAGAGGATGACAAT
CGAGAAATTGCCACATGGAAGAGCTTGGATTTGATTGAATCTCTGCTGAGGCTTGCAGAGGTTGGGCAGT
ATGAGCAAGTCAAACAGCTCTTCAGCTTCCCTATCAAACACTGTCCAGACATGCTGGTATTGGCCTTACT
ACAAATTAACACCTCTTGGCATACCTTGCGCCATGAACTTATCTCCACTCTGATGCCAATTTTCCTTGGA
AACCATCCTAACTCAGCTATTATTTTGCACTATGCATGGCATGGGCAGGGACAGTCTCCCTCAATTCGCC
AACTTATCATGCATGCAATGGCAGAATGGTACATGAGAGGGGAGCAGTATGATCAGGCCAAATTGTCTCG
AATACTTGATGTGGCCCAGGACTTGAAGGCCTTGTCAATGCTGCTAAATGGTACTCCATTTGCCTTTGTT
ATTGACCTTGCTGCACTTGCTTCACGTCGTGAATACCTCAAACTTGATAAGTGGCTCACAGATAAAATTC
GAGAGCATGGGGAGCCTTTTATCCAGGCGTGTATGACTTTTTTAAAGAGACGGTGTCCTTCTATTTTGGG
CGGACTTGCCCCAGAAAAAGACCAGCCCAAAAGTGCTCAACTTCCTCCAGAAACTTTGGCGACAATGTTG
GCCTGTCTGCAAGCTTGTGCAGGGAGTGTTTCTCAGGAGCTATCAGAAACTATCCTCACCATGGTAGCCA
ATTGCAGTAATGTTATGAATAAGGCCAGACAACCACCACCTGGAGTTATGCCAAAAGGACGTCCTCCTAG
TGCTAGCAGCTTAGATGCCATTTCTCCTGTTCAGATTGACCCTCTTGCTGGAATGACATCTCTTAGTATA
GGTGGTTCAGCTGCCCCTCACACCCAGAGTATGCAGGGTTTTCCTCCAAATTTGGGTTCTGCATTCAGTA
CCCCTCAGTCACCAGCAAAAGCATTTCCACCCCTTTCAACCCCCAATCAGACCACTGCATTCAGTGGTAT
TGGAGGACTTTCATCACAGCTTCCAGTAGGTGGTCTTGGCACAGGCAGCCTGACTGGTATAGGAACTGGT
GCTCTTGGACTCCCTGCAGTGAATAACGACCCTTTTGTACAGAGGAAACTGGGCACCTCTGGACTGAATC
AGCCTACATTCCAGCAGAGTAAGATGAAACCTTCGGACTTGTCTCAGGTGTGGCCAGAGGCAAACCAGCA
CTTTAGTAAAGAGATAGATGATGAAGCAAACAGCTATTTCCAGCGAATATATAATCATCCACCACATCCA
ACCATGTCTGTTGATGAGGTATTAGAAATGCTGCAGAGATTTAAAGACTCTACTATAAAGAGGGAACGAG
AAGTATTTAACTGTATGCTAAGGAACTTGTTTGAAGAATATCGTTTTTTTCCCCAGTATCCTGATAAAGA
GTTACATATAACAGCCTGCCTATTTGGTGGTATAATTGAGAAAGGACTGGTCACTTACATGGCACTAGGT
CTGGCTCTACGATATGTTCTTGAAGCCTTACGCAAGCCTTTTGGATCCAAAATGTATTATTTCGGGATTG
CTGCACTAGATAGATTTAAAAACAGATTGAAGGACTATCCCCAGTATTGTCAGCATTTGGCTTCTATCAG
TCACTTTATGCAATTTCCACATCATTTACAGGAGTATATTGAGTATGGACAGCAGTCTAGAGATCCTCCT
GTGAAAATGCAAGGCTCTATCACAACCCCTGGAAGTATTGCACTGGCTCAGGCCCAGGCTCAGGCCCAGG
TTCCAGCAAAAGCTCCTCTTGCTGGTCAAGTTAGCACTATGGTAACCACCTCAACAACTACCACTGTTGC
TAAAACGGTTACGGTCACCAGGCCAACTGGAGTCAGCTTTAAGAAAGATGTGCCACCTTCTATTAATACT
ACAAATATAGATACGTTGCTTGTGGCCACAGATCAAACTGAGAGAATTGTGGAGTAGCCTAGGAGATCCG
GCTGCTAACAAAGCCCGAAAGGAAGCTGAGTTGGCTGCTGCCACCGCTGAGCAATAACTAGCATAACCCC
TTGGGGCCTCTAAACGGGTCTTGAGGGGTTTTTTGCTGAAAGGAGGAACTATATCCGGATATCCCGCAAG
AGGCCCGGCAGTACCGGCATAACCAAGCCTATGCCTACAGCATCCAGGGTGACGGTGCCGAGGATGACGA
TGAGCGCATTGTTAGATTTCATACACGGTGCCTGACTGCGTTAGCAATTTAACTGTGATAAACTACCGCA
TTAAAGCTTATCGATGATAAGCTGTCAAACATGAGAA
Features (pLannotate 1.2.2; 20 found; start..end, strand, type, name):
    104..208     +  promoter       AmpR promoter: bla
    209..1069    +  CDS            AmpR: β-lactamase; bla; confers resistance to ampicillin, carbenicillin, and related antibiotics
   1240..1828    +  rep_origin     ori: high-copy-number ColE1/pMB1/pBR322/pUC origin of replication
   2014..2156    -  misc_feature   bom: basis of mobility region from pBR322
   2258..2449    -  CDS            rop: Rop protein, which maintains plasmids at low copy number; rop
   2466..2846    +  CDS            YPB1_ECOLX: Protein predicted: Swiss-Prot protein existence level 4. From Escherichia coli.
   3088..3712    -  CDS            TcR (fragment): tetracycline efflux protein; tet; confers resistance to tetracycline
   3727..3748    -  protein_bind   CAP binding site: CAP binding activates transcription in the presence of cAMP. E. coli catabolite activator protein
   3761..4843    -  CDS            lacI: lac repressor; lacI; The lac repressor binds to the lac operator to inhibit transcription in E. coli. This inhibition can be relieved by adding lactose or isopropyl-β-D-thiogalactopyranoside (IPTG).
   4844..4921    -  promoter       lacI promoter: lacI
   4929..5208    -  CDS            TcR (fragment): tetracycline efflux protein; tet; confers resistance to tetracycline
   5230..5248    +  promoter       T7 promoter: promoter for bacteriophage T7 RNA polymerase
   5249..5273    +  protein_bind   lac operator: The lac repressor binds to the lac operator to inhibit transcription in E. coli. This inhibition can be relieved by adding lactose or isopropyl-β-D-thiogalactopyranoside (IPTG). lac repressor encoded by lacI
   5288..5310    +  RBS            RBS: efficient ribosome binding site from bacteriophage T7 gene 10 (Olins and Rangwala, 1989)
   5329..5345    +  CDS            capTEV™ (fragment): composite tag for in vivo biotinylation, TEV protease cleavage, and 6xHis tagging
   5404..8670    +  CDS            CNOT1 (fragment): CNOT1_HUMAN - Also known as CDC39, KIAA1007, NOT1. Experimental evidence at protein level: Swiss-Prot protein existence level 1. Scaffolding component of the CCR4-NOT complex which is one of the major cellular mRNA deadenylases and is linked to various cellular processes including bulk mRNA degradation, miRNA-mediated repression, translational repression during translational initiation and general transcription regulation. Additional complex functions may be a consequence of its influence on mRNA expression. Its scaffolding function implies its interaction with the catalytic complex module and
   8681..8730    +  CDS            SET1 (fragment): solubility-enhancement tag derived from T7 phage gene 10B
   8738..8785    +  terminator     T7 terminator: transcription terminator for bacteriophage T7 RNA polymerase
   8808..8912    -  CDS            TcR (fragment): tetracycline efflux protein; tet; confers resistance to tetracycline
   8960..8988    -  promoter       tet promoter: E. coli promoter for tetracycline efflux protein gene
