[The description below was written by a language model from this plasmid's Addgene catalogue record and pLannotate feature annotations shown in this document.]
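Description:
pnEA-NpH-HsNot1iso1_4-1090_S is an 8,997 nt bacterial expression plasmid for producing an N-terminal fragment of human CNOT1 (isoform 1, residues 4-1090 according to the insert name) in E. coli. The catalogue lists the backbone as unknown, but the annotated features show a pET-style, pBR322-derived architecture. It has a ColE1/pMB1-type origin together with the bom region and the rop gene, which is consistent with the recorded low copy number. An ampicillin resistance cassette (bla with its own promoter) provides selection. Several disrupted remnants of the tetracycline resistance gene and its promoter are also present. These appear to be leftovers of the parental backbone rather than a usable marker.

The expression cassette consists of a T7 promoter followed by a lac operator and the phage T7 gene 10 ribosome binding site, with a T7 terminator downstream. A plasmid-borne lacI gene supplies the repressor, so transcription is IPTG-inducible in hosts that provide T7 RNA polymerase. Just upstream of the CNOT1 coding region, the annotation detects a short match to a composite His/TEV-type tag. This suggests a small N-terminal affinity tag, probably polyhistidine, although the record does not define the tag or any protease cleavage site explicitly. A short fragment annotated as derived from T7 gene 10B lies between the insert and the terminator and is probably vector-derived sequence.

CNOT1 is the scaffold subunit of the CCR4-NOT deadenylase complex, which acts in mRNA decay and translational repression. The construct's stated purpose is recombinant production of this fragment. The depositor notes that the supplied sequence may be theoretical or based only on Sanger reads.
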