Addgene plasmid #147448: pnEA-NpH-HsNot1iso1_4-1090_S
Purpose: Bacterial Expression of HsNot1iso1_4-1090
Depositing lab: Elisa Izaurralde. Depositing organization: Max Planck Institute for Developmental Biology.
Backbone
  Vector backbone: Unknown
  Vector type: Bacterial Expression
Growth in bacteria
  Bacterial resistance: Ampicillin, 100 μg/mL
  Growth temperature: 37°C
  Growth strain: DH5alpha
  Copy number: Low Copy
Gene/Insert
  Gene/Insert name: HsNot1iso1_4-1090
  Species: H. sapiens (human)
  Entrez Gene: CNOT1 (a.k.a. AD-005, CDC39, HPE12, NOT1, NOT1H, VIBOS)
  Cloning method: Unknown
Terms and licenses: Academic/Nonprofit Terms; Industry Terms: Not Available to Industry
Depositor comments: Plasmids from this collection were made available to the research community and donated after the lab closed. Please note that the sequence provided by the depositing laboratory may be theoretical/predicted or based on Sanger sequencing results. There may be discrepancies between sequencing results obtained by Addgene and the depositor sequence. If an Addgene verified sequence is not available, please contact before placing your order to request that our lab fully sequence the plasmid.
How to cite: pnEA-NpH-HsNot1iso1_4-1090_S was a gift from Elisa Izaurralde (Addgene plasmid # 147448 ; http://n2t.net/addgene:147448 ; RRID:Addgene_147448)
